>Addgene plasmid #131994 | pDONR221_SLC25A40 | addgene full sequence | sequence record 260430 | Addgene NGS Result
CTTTCCTGCGTTATCCCCTGATTCTGTGGATAACCGTATTACCGCCTTTGAGTGAGCTGATACCGCTCGC
CGCAGCCGAACGACCGAGCGCAGCGAGTCAGTGAGCGAGGAAGCGGAAGAGCGCCCAATACGCAAACCGC
CTCTCCCCGCGCGTTGGCCGATTCATTAATGCAGCTGGCACGACAGGTTTCCCGACTGGAAAGCGGGCAG
TGAGCGCAACGCAATTAATACGCGTACCGCTAGCCAGGAAGAGTTTGTAGAAACGCAAAAAGGCCATCCG
TCAGGATGGCCTTCTGCTTAGTTTGATGCCTGGCAGTTTATGGCGGGCGTCCTGCCCGCCACCCTCCGGG
CCGTTGCTTCACAACGTTCAAATCCGCTCCCGGCGGATTTGTCCTACTCAGGAGAGCGTTCACCGACAAA
CAACAGATAAAACGAAAGGCCCAGTCTTCCGACTGAGCCTTTCGTTTTATTTGATGCCTGGCAGTTCCCT
ACTCTCGCGTTAACGCTAGCATGGATGTTTTCCCAGTCACGACGTTGTAAAACGACGGCCAGTCTTAAGC
TCGGGCCCCAAATAATGATTTTATTTTGACTGATAGTGACCTGTTCGTTGCAACACATTGATGAGCAATG
CTTTTTTATAATGCCAACTTTGTACAAAAAAGCAGGCTCCACCATGGACCCAGAGACCAGGGGCCAGGAG
ATCATCAAGGTGACACCCCTGCAGCAGATGCTGGCCTCTTGCACAGGCGCCATCCTGACCAGCGTGATCG
TGACACCTCTGGATGTGGTGAAGATCCGCCTGCAGGCCCAGAACAATCCACTGCCCAAGGGCAAGTGTTT
CGTGTATAGCAACGGCCTGATGGACCACCTGTGCGTGTGCGAGGAGGGAGGCAACAAGCTGTGGTACAAG
AAGCCAGGCAATTTTCAGGGCACCCTGGATGCCTTCTTTAAGATCATCCGGAATGAGGGCATCAAGTCTC
TGTGGAGCGGACTGCCACCCACCCTGGTCATGGCAGTGCCCGCCACCGTGATCTATTTCACATGCTACGA
CCAGCTGAGCGCCCTGCTGAGATCCAAGCTGGGCGAGAACGAGACCTGTATCCCTATCGTGGCAGGAATC
GTGGCAAGGTTTGGAGCCGTGACCGTGATCTCCCCACTGGAGCTGATCAGAACAAAGATGCAGTCCAAGA
AGTTCTCTTATGTGGAGCTGCACAGGTTTGTGAGCAAGAAGGTGTCCGAGGACGGATGGATCAGCCTGTG
GAGGGGATGGGCACCTACAGTGCTGAGGGATGTGCCATTCTCCGCCATGTACTGGTATAACTACGAGATC
CTGAAGAAGTGGCTGTGCGAGAAGTCCGGCCTGTATGAGCCCACCTTCATGATCAACTTCACCTCTGGCG
CCCTGAGCGGATCCTTCGCCGCAGTGGCCACCCTGCCTTTTGATGTGGTGAAGACCCAGAAGCAGACACA
GCTGTGGACCTACGAGTCTCACAAGATCAGCATGCCCCTGCACATGTCTACATGGATCATCATGAAGAAC
ATCGTGGCCAAGAATGGCTTCTCCGGCCTGTTTTCTGGCCTGATCCCCCGGCTGATCAAGATCGCCCCTG
CCTGTGCCATCATGATCTCCACCTATGAGTTTGGCAAGGCCTTCTTTCAGAAGCAGAATGTGCGGAGACA
GCAGTACGACCCAGCTTTCTTGTACAAAGTTGGCATTATAAGAAAGCATTGCTTATCAATTTGTTGCAAC
GAACAGGTCACTATCAGTCAAAATAAAATCATTATTTGCCATCCAGCTGATATCCCCTATAGTGAGTCGT
ATTACATGGTCATAGCTGTTTCCTGGCAGCTCTGGCCCGTGTCTCAAAATCTCTGATGTTACATTGCACA
AGATAAAAATATATCATCATGAACAATAAAACTGTCTGCTTACATAAACAGTAATACAAGGGGTGTTATG
AGCCATATTCAACGGGAAACGTCGAGGCCGCGATTAAATTCCAACATGGATGCTGATTTATATGGGTATA
AATGGGCTCGCGATAATGTCGGGCAATCAGGTGCGACAATCTATCGCTTGTATGGGAAGCCCGATGCGCC
AGAGTTGTTTCTGAAACATGGCAAAGGTAGCGTTGCCAATGATGTTACAGATGAGATGGTCAGACTAAAC
TGGCTGACGGAATTTATGCCTCTTCCGACCATCAAGCATTTTATCCGTACTCCTGATGATGCATGGTTAC
TCACCACTGCGATCCCCGGAAAAACAGCATTCCAGGTATTAGAAGAATATCCTGATTCAGGTGAAAATAT
TGTTGATGCGCTGGCAGTGTTCCTGCGCCGGTTGCATTCGATTCCTGTTTGTAATTGTCCTTTTAACAGC
GATCGCGTATTTCGTCTCGCTCAGGCGCAATCACGAATGAATAACGGTTTGGTTGATGCGAGTGATTTTG
ATGACGAGCGTAATGGCTGGCCTGTTGAACAAGTCTGGAAAGAAATGCATAAACTTTTGCCATTCTCACC
GGATTCAGTCGTCACTCATGGTGATTTCTCACTTGATAACCTTATTTTTGACGAGGGGAAATTAATAGGT
TGTATTGATGTTGGACGAGTCGGAATCGCAGACCGATACCAGGATCTTGCCATCCTATGGAACTGCCTCG
GTGAGTTTTCTCCTTCATTACAGAAACGGCTTTTTCAAAAATATGGTATTGATAATCCTGATATGAATAA
ATTGCAGTTTCATTTGATGCTCGATGAGTTTTTCTAATCAGAATTGGTTAATTGGTTGTAACACTGGCAG
AGCATTACGCTGACTTGACGGGACGGCGCAAGCTCATGACCAAAATCCCTTAACGTGAGTTACGCGTCGT
TCCACTGAGCGTCAGACCCCGTAGAAAAGATCAAAGGATCTTCTTGAGATCCTTTTTTTCTGCGCGTAAT
CTGCTGCTTGCAAACAAAAAAACCACCGCTACCAGCGGTGGTTTGTTTGCCGGATCAAGAGCTACCAACT
CTTTTTCCGAAGGTAACTGGCTTCAGCAGAGCGCAGATACCAAATACTGTTCTTCTAGTGTAGCCGTAGT
TAGGCCACCACTTCAAGAACTCTGTAGCACCGCCTACATACCTCGCTCTGCTAATCCTGTTACCAGTGGC
TGCTGCCAGTGGCGATAAGTCGTGTCTTACCGGGTTGGACTCAAGACGATAGTTACCGGATAAGGCGCAG
CGGTCGGGCTGAACGGGGGGTTCGTGCACACAGCCCAGCTTGGAGCGAACGACCTACACCGAACTGAGAT
ACCTACAGCGTGAGCTATGAGAAAGCGCCACGCTTCCCGAAGGGAGAAAGGCGGACAGGTATCCGGTAAG
CGGCAGGGTCGGAACAGGAGAGCGCACGAGGGAGCTTCCAGGGGGAAACGCCTGGTATCTTTATAGTCCT
GTCGGGTTTCGCCACCTCTGACTTGAGCGTCGATTTTTGTGATGCTCGTCAGGGGGGCGGAGCCTATGGA
AAAACGCCAGCAACGCGGCCTTTTTACGGTTCCTGGCCTTTTGCTGGCCTTTTGCTCACATGTT
Features (pLannotate 1.2.2; 10 found; start..end, strand, type, name):
    121..213     +  CDS            lacI (fragment): lac repressor; lacI; The lac repressor binds to the lac operator to inhibit transcription in E. coli. This inhibition can be relieved by adding lactose or isopropyl-β-D-thiogalactopyranoside (IPTG).
    268..295     -  terminator     rrnB T2 terminator: transcription terminator T2 from the E. coli rrnB gene
    427..470     +  terminator     rrnB T1 terminator: Escherichia coli rrnB; transcription terminator T1 from the E. coli rrnB gene
    517..553     -  CDS            lacZα (fragment): LacZα fragment of β-galactosidase; lacZ fragment
    569..668     +  protein_bind   attL1: mutant version of attL; recombination site for the Gateway® LR reaction LR Clonase™
    674..1687    +  CDS            SLC25A40: S2540_HUMAN - Also known as MCFP. Experimental evidence at protein level: Swiss-Prot protein existence level 1. From Homo sapiens (Human).
   1689..1788    -  protein_bind   attL2: mutant version of attL; recombination site for the Gateway® LR reaction LR Clonase™
   1806..1824    -  promoter       T7 promoter: promoter for bacteriophage T7 RNA polymerase
   1958..2767    +  CDS            KanR: aminoglycoside phosphotransferase; aph(3')-Ia; confers resistance to kanamycin in bacteria or G418 (Geneticin®) in eukaryotes
   2914..3502    +  rep_origin     ori: high-copy-number ColE1/pMB1/pBR322/pUC origin of replication
