[The description below was written by a language model from this plasmid's Addgene catalogue record and pLannotate feature annotations shown in this document.]
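Description:
pDONR221_SLC25A40 is a Gateway entry clone built on the pDONR221 backbone, carrying a codon-optimized open reading frame for human SLC25A40 (also called MCFP), a member of the SLC25 mitochondrial carrier family of solute carriers. It belongs to a large consortium collection of SLC transporter clones assembled to support transporter research and drug discovery. The plasmid is about 3.6 kb in total and is maintained in E. coli through a high-copy ColE1/pUC-type origin, with selection by kanamycin via an aminoglycoside phosphotransferase (KanR) gene.

The 1,014 bp ORF sits between attL1 and attL2 recombination sites, the configuration produced by a BP reaction into the donor vector. These sites allow the insert to be moved directionally and in frame into any attR-containing destination vector by an LR Clonase reaction, which is the stated purpose of the clone. Although the catalogue lists the vector type as mammalian expression, the feature table shows no eukaryotic promoter, polyadenylation signal, tag or reporter around the ORF, so expression in mammalian cells depends on the destination vector chosen. The rrnB T1 and T2 terminators lie upstream of attL1 and insulate the cassette from read-through transcription in bacteria. A T7 promoter lies just beyond attL2, oriented back toward the insert. Short lacI and lacZα fragments are annotated as backbone remnants rather than functional genes. M13 forward and reverse priming sites flanking the cassette are recorded for sequence verification of the insert.
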