Addgene plasmid #131994: pDONR221_SLC25A40
Purpose: Gateway entry clone with codon-optimized ORF sequence for subcloning into custom expression vectors
Depositing lab: RESOLUTE Consortium & Giulio Superti-Furga. Depositing organization: CeMM Research Center for Molecular Medicine. Publication: The RESOLUTE consortium: unlocking SLC transporters for drug discovery. Superti-Furga G, Lackner D, Wiedmer T, Ingles-Prieto A, Barbosa B, Girardi E, Goldmann U, Gurtl B, Klavins K, Klimek C, Lindinger S, Lineiro-Retes E, Muller AC, Onstein S, Redinger G, Reil D, Sedlyarov V, Wolf G, Crawford M, Everley R, ... Steppan CM. Nat Rev Drug Discov. 2020 Jul;19(7):429-430. doi: 10.1038/d41573-020-00056-6. PubMed 32265506.
Backbone
  Vector backbone: pDONR221
  Backbone manufacturer: Thermo Fisher Scientific
  Backbone size w/o insert (bp): 2550
  Vector type: Mammalian Expression
Growth in bacteria
  Bacterial resistance: Kanamycin, 50 μg/mL
  Growth temperature: 37°C
  Growth strain: Stbl3
  Copy number: High Copy
Gene/Insert
  Gene/Insert name: SLC25A40 (alt name: MCFP)
  Species: H. sapiens (human)
  Insert size (bp): 1014
  Entrez Gene: SLC25A40 (a.k.a. MCFP)
  Cloning method: Gateway Cloning
  Sequencing primers: 5′ M13-fwd; 3′ M13-rev
Terms and licenses: Academic/Nonprofit Terms; Industry Terms
Depositor comments: For more information on the full Resolute plasmid collection, please see www.addgene.org/depositor-collections/re-solute/. Please provide your feedback on this plasmid to the RESOLUTE consortium by filling out their RESOLUTE repository feedback form: https://forms.office.com/Pages/ResponsePage.aspx?id=0e05yklzmkS7rjFGQL4N7z4feCLQvEJAmVcOCM_u885UN1JJRko0Ukg4TVQwNTZLOUxPQVJWT1NHUCQlQCN0PWcu
How to cite: pDONR221_SLC25A40 was a gift from RESOLUTE Consortium & Giulio Superti-Furga (Addgene plasmid # 131994 ; http://n2t.net/addgene:131994 ; RRID:Addgene_131994)
