>Addgene plasmid #131994 | pDONR221_SLC25A40 | depositor partial sequence | sequence record 253388 | Codon-optimized ORF of SLC25A40
ATGGACCCAGAGACCAGGGGCCAGGAGATCATCAAGGTGACACCCCTGCAGCAGATGCTGGCCTCTTGCA
CAGGCGCCATCCTGACCAGCGTGATCGTGACACCTCTGGATGTGGTGAAGATCCGCCTGCAGGCCCAGAA
CAATCCACTGCCCAAGGGCAAGTGTTTCGTGTATAGCAACGGCCTGATGGACCACCTGTGCGTGTGCGAG
GAGGGAGGCAACAAGCTGTGGTACAAGAAGCCAGGCAATTTTCAGGGCACCCTGGATGCCTTCTTTAAGA
TCATCCGGAATGAGGGCATCAAGTCTCTGTGGAGCGGACTGCCACCCACCCTGGTCATGGCAGTGCCCGC
CACCGTGATCTATTTCACATGCTACGACCAGCTGAGCGCCCTGCTGAGATCCAAGCTGGGCGAGAACGAG
ACCTGTATCCCTATCGTGGCAGGAATCGTGGCAAGGTTTGGAGCCGTGACCGTGATCTCCCCACTGGAGC
TGATCAGAACAAAGATGCAGTCCAAGAAGTTCTCTTATGTGGAGCTGCACAGGTTTGTGAGCAAGAAGGT
GTCCGAGGACGGATGGATCAGCCTGTGGAGGGGATGGGCACCTACAGTGCTGAGGGATGTGCCATTCTCC
GCCATGTACTGGTATAACTACGAGATCCTGAAGAAGTGGCTGTGCGAGAAGTCCGGCCTGTATGAGCCCA
CCTTCATGATCAACTTCACCTCTGGCGCCCTGAGCGGATCCTTCGCCGCAGTGGCCACCCTGCCTTTTGA
TGTGGTGAAGACCCAGAAGCAGACACAGCTGTGGACCTACGAGTCTCACAAGATCAGCATGCCCCTGCAC
ATGTCTACATGGATCATCATGAAGAACATCGTGGCCAAGAATGGCTTCTCCGGCCTGTTTTCTGGCCTGA
TCCCCCGGCTGATCAAGATCGCCCCTGCCTGTGCCATCATGATCTCCACCTATGAGTTTGGCAAGGCCTT
CTTTCAGAAGCAGAATGTGCGGAGACAGCAGTAC
